Addgene plasmid #152137: pGBW-m4133264
Purpose: Mammalian expression plasmid for SARS-CoV-2 3C-like proteinase
Depositing lab: Ginkgo Bioworks & Benjie Chen. Depositing organization: Ginkgo Bioworks.
Backbone
  Vector backbone: pTwist_CMV_Hygro_6
  Backbone size w/o insert (bp): 6525
  Vector type: Mammalian Expression
  Selectable markers: Hygromycin
Growth in bacteria
  Bacterial resistance: Ampicillin, 100 μg/mL
  Growth temperature: 37°C
  Growth strain: DH5alpha
  Copy number: High Copy
Gene/Insert
  Gene/Insert name: SARS-CoV-2 3C-like proteinase (alt name: nsp5)
  Species: Severe acute respiratory syndrome coronavirus 2
  Insert size (bp): 917
  Mutation: codon optimized
  Entrez Gene: ORF1ab (a.k.a. GU280_gp01)
  Promoter: CMV
  Tag / fusion protein: Cleavable TEV;S-tag (C terminal on backbone)
  Cloning method: Unknown
Resource information
  A portion of this plasmid was derived from a plasmid made by: GinkgoBioworks
Depositor comments: NCBI reference sequence: YP_009725301.1
How to cite: pGBW-m4133264 was a gift from Ginkgo Bioworks & Benjie Chen (Addgene plasmid # 152137 ; http://n2t.net/addgene:152137 ; RRID:Addgene_152137)
