[The description below was written by a language model from this plasmid's Addgene catalogue record and pLannotate feature annotations shown in this document.]
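Description:
pGBW-m4133264 is a mammalian expression plasmid built on the pTwist_CMV_Hygro_6 backbone that carries a codon-optimized open reading frame for the SARS-CoV-2 3C-like proteinase (nsp5), the main protease excised from the ORF1ab polyprotein. It is maintained in E. coli at high copy through a ColE1/pUC-type origin and selected with ampicillin via an intact β-lactamase gene. A separate mammalian cassette, consisting of the human ubiquitin C promoter, a hygromycin B phosphotransferase coding sequence and a synthetic poly(A) signal, allows hygromycin selection of transfected cells.

The roughly 0.9 kb insert sits downstream of the CMV immediate-early enhancer and promoter and is followed by an SV40 polyadenylation signal. The automated annotation matches it to the SARS-CoV-2 replicase polyprotein 1a entry. The functional text attached to that hit concerns nsp10, but this comes from the generic polyprotein record and does not describe the insert. According to the catalogue entry, the backbone supplies a C-terminal TEV-cleavable S-tag. This would permit detection or affinity capture of the protease and later removal of the tag, although the feature table does not annotate these elements separately.

The expression unit is flanked by 5' and 3' β-globin insulator elements, along with T7 and rrnG terminators and an upstream synthetic poly(A) signal. These parts presumably shield the cassette from transcriptional read-through and neighbouring regulatory influences. The plasmid is suited to transient or hygromycin-selected expression of tagged nsp5 in mammalian cells, although the record states no application beyond mammalian expression.
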