Features (pLannotate 1.2.2; 19 found; start..end, strand, type, name):
   1060..1181    -  polyA_signal   SV40 poly(A) signal: SV40 polyadenylation signal
   1204..1273    -  CDS            large T antigen (fragment): large T antigen from SV40 (simian virus 40)
   1296..1342    +  terminator     T7 terminator: transcription terminator for bacteriophage T7 RNA polymerase
   1372..1508    +  terminator     rrnG terminator: transcription terminator from the E. coli ribosomal RNA rrnG operon (Albrechtsen et al., 1991)
   1553..1624    +  misc_feature   3' β-globin insulator: insulator downstream of the human β-globin locus (Farrell et al., 2002)
   1850..2438    -  rep_origin     ori: high-copy-number ColE1/pMB1/pBR322/pUC origin of replication
   2610..2674    -  CDS            bla(M) (fragment): β-lactamase lacking the signal sequence; bla(M); allows cytosolic expression of β-lactamase
   2938..4147    +  promoter       UbC promoter: human ubiquitin C promoter
   4157..5178    +  CDS            HygR (fragment): hygromycin B phosphotransferase confers resistance to hygromycin
   5206..5254    +  polyA_signal   poly(A) signal: synthetic polyadenylation signal
   5520..6380    +  CDS            AmpR: β-lactamase; bla; confers resistance to ampicillin, carbenicillin, and related antibiotics
   6393..6529    +  terminator     rrnG terminator: transcription terminator from the E. coli ribosomal RNA rrnG operon (Albrechtsen et al., 1991)
   6674..6745    +  misc_feature   5' β-globin insulator: insulator upstream of the human β-globin locus (Farrell et al., 2002)
   6750..6796    -  terminator     T7 terminator: transcription terminator for bacteriophage T7 RNA polymerase
   6814..6862    -  polyA_signal   poly(A) signal: synthetic polyadenylation signal
   6943..7246    +  enhancer       CMV enhancer: human cytomegalovirus immediate early enhancer
   7319..7336    -  promoter       CMV promoter (fragment): human cytomegalovirus (CMV) immediate early promoter
   7399..7450    +  promoter       CMVd2 promoter: truncated human cytomegalovirus (CMV) immediate early promoter that yields moderately reduced expression relative to the full-length promoter
   7504..925     +  CDS            R1A_SARS2 (fragment) (across the origin) (sequence partly withheld): Experimental evidence at protein level: Swiss-Prot protein existence level 1. [Non-structural protein 10]: Plays a pivotal role in viral transcription by stimulating both nsp14 3'-5' exoribonuclease and nsp16 2'-O-methyltransferase activities. Therefore plays an essential role in viral mRNAs cap methylation. From Severe acute respiratory syndrome coronavirus 2 (2019-nCoV) (SARS-CoV-2).
>Addgene plasmid #152137 | pGBW-m4133264 | depositor full sequence | sequence record 295149 | Full Sequence
CACCATG
[918 nt withheld, positions 8-925]
GAAAACCTTTACTTTCAGTCGAAAGAAACCGCGGCAGCTAAGTTCGAGAGGCAGCACATGGACAGTTAAG
GATCCGCAGGCCTCTGCTAGCTTGACTGACTGAGATACAGCGTACCTTCAGCTCACAGACATGATAAGAT
ACATTGATGAGTTTGGACAAACCACAACTAGAATGCAGTGAAAAAAATGCTTTATTTGTGAAATTTGTGA
TGCTATTGCTTTATTTGTAACCATTATAAGCTGCAATAAACAAGTTAACAACAACAATTGCATTCATTTT
ATGTTTCAGGTTCAGGGGGAGGTGTGGGAGGTTTTTTAAAGCAAGTAAAACCTCTACAAATGTGGTATTG
GCCCATCTCTATCGGTATCGTAGCATAACCCCTTGGGGCCTCTAAACGGGTCTTGAGGGGTTTTTTGTGC
CCCTCGGGCCGGATTGCTATCTACCGGCATTGGCGCAGAAAAAAATGCCTGATGCGACGCTGCGCGTCTT
ATACTCCCACATATGCCAGATTCAGCAACGGATACGGCTTCCCCAACTTGCCCACTTCCATACGTGTCCT
CCTTACCAGAAATTTATCCTTAAGGTCGTCAGCTATCCTGCAGGCGATCTCTCGATTTCGATCAAGACAT
TCCTTTAATGGTCTTTTCTGGACACCACTAGGGGTCAGAAGTAGTTCATCAAACTTTCTTCCCTCCCTAA
TCTCATTGGTTACCTTGGGCTATCGAAACTTAATTAACCAGTCAAGTCAGCTACTTGGCGAGATCGACTT
GTCTGGGTTTCGACTACGCTCAGAATTGCGTCAGTCAAGTTCGATCTGGTCCTTGCTATTGCACCCGTTC
TCCGATTACGAGTTTCATTTAAATCATGTGAGCAAAAGGCCAGCAAAAGGCCAGGAACCGTAAAAAGGCC
GCGTTGCTGGCGTTTTTCCATAGGCTCCGCCCCCCTGACGAGCATCACAAAAATCGACGCTCAAGTCAGA
GGTGGCGAAACCCGACAGGACTATAAAGATACCAGGCGTTTCCCCCTGGAAGCTCCCTCGTGCGCTCTCC
TGTTCCGACCCTGCCGCTTACCGGATACCTGTCCGCCTTTCTCCCTTCGGGAAGCGTGGCGCTTTCTCAT
AGCTCACGCTGTAGGTATCTCAGTTCGGTGTAGGTCGTTCGCTCCAAGCTGGGCTGTGTGCACGAACCCC
CCGTTCAGCCCGACCGCTGCGCCTTATCCGGTAACTATCGTCTTGAGTCCAACCCGGTAAGACACGACTT
ATCGCCACTGGCAGCAGCCACTGGTAACAGGATTAGCAGAGCGAGGTATGTAGGCGGTGCTACAGAGTTC
TTGAAGTGGTGGCCTAACTACGGCTACACTAGAAGAACAGTATTTGGTATCTGCGCTCTGCTGAAGCCAG
TTACCTTCGGAAAAAGAGTTGGTAGCTCTTGATCCGGCAAACAAACCACCGCTGGTAGCGGTGGTTTTTT
TGTTTGCAAGCAGCAGATTACGCGCAGAAAAAAAGGATCTCAAGAAGATCCTTTGATCTTTTCTACGGGG
TCTGACGCTCAGTGGAACGAAAACTCACGTTAAGGGATTTTGGTCATGAGATTATCAAAAAGGATCTTCA
CCTAGATCCTTTTAAATTAAAAATGAAGTTTTAAATCAATCTAAAGTATATATGAGTAAACTTGGTCTGA
CAGTTACCAATGCTTAATCAGTGAGGCACCTATCTCAGCGATCTGTCTATTTCGTTCATCCATAGTTGCA
TTTAAATTTCCGAACTCTCCAAGGCCCTCGTCGGAAAATCTTCAAACCTTTCGTCCGATCCATCTTGCAG
GCTACCTCTCGAACGAACTATCGCAAGTCTCTTGGCCGGCCTTGCGCCTTGGCTATTGCTTGGCAGCGCC
TATCGCCAGGTATTACTCCAATCCCGAATATCCGAGATCGGGATCACCCGAGAGAAGTTCAACCTACATC
CTCAATCCCGATCTATCCGAGATCCGAGGAATATCGAAATCGGGGCGCGCCTGGCCTCCGCGCCGGGTTT
TGGCGCCTCCCGCGGGCGCCCCCCTCGTCACGGCGAGCGCTGCCACGTCAGACGAAGGGCGCAGGAGCGT
CCTGATCCTTCCGCCCGGACGCTCAGGACAGCGGCCCGCTGCTCATAAGACTCGGCCTTAGAACCCCAGT
ATCAGCAGAAGGACATTTTAGGACGGGACTTGGGTGACTCTAGGGCACTGGTTTTCTTTCCAGAGAGCGG
AACAGGCGAGGAAAAGTAGTCCCTTCTCGGCGATTCTGCGGAGGGATCTCCGTGGGGCGGTGAACGCCGA
TGATTATATAAGGACGCGCCGGGTGTGGCACAGCTAGTTCCGTCGCAGCCGGGATTTGGGTCGCGGTTCT
TGTTTGTGGATCGCTGTGATCGTCACTTGGTGAGTAGCGGGCTGCTGGGCTGGCCGGGGCTTTCGTGGCC
GCCGGGCCGCTCGGTGGGACGGAAGCGTGTGGAGAGACCGCCAAGGGCTGTAGTCTGGGTCCGCGAGCAA
GGTTGCCCTGAACTGGGGGTTGGGGGGAGCGCAGCAAAATGGCGGCTGTTCCCGAGTCTTGAATGGAAGA
CGCTTGTGAGGCGGGCTGTGAGGTCGTTGAAACAAGGTGGGGGGCATGGTGGGCGGCAAGAACCCAAGGT
CTTGAGCCCTTCGCTAATGCGGGAAAGCTCTTATTCGGGTGAGATGGGCTGGGCACCATCTGGGGACCCT
GACGTGAAGTTTGTCACTGACTGGAGAACTCGGTTTGTCGTCTGTTGCGGGGGCGGCAGTTATGGCGGTG
CCGTTGGGCAGTGCACCCGTACCTTTGGGAGCGCGCGCCCTCGTCGTGTCGTGACGTCACCCGTTCTGTT
GGCTTATAATGCAGGGTGGGGCCACCTGCCGGTAGGTGTGCGGTAGGCTTTTCTCCGTCGCAGGACGCAG
GGTTCGGGCCTAGGGTAGGCTCTCCTGAATCGACAGGCGCCGGACCTCTGGTGAGGGGAGGGATAAGTGA
GGCGTCAGTTTCTTTGGTCGGTTTTATGTACCTATCTTCTTAAGTAGCTGAAGCTCCGGTTTTGAACTAT
GCGCTCGGGGTTGGCGAGTGTGTTTTGTGAAGTTTTTTAGGCACCTTTTGAAATGTAATCATTTGGGTCA
ATATGTAATTTTCAGTGTTAGACTTGTAAATTGTCCGCTAAATTCTGGCCGTTTTTGGCTTTTTTGTTAG
ACAACATGGGTAAAAAGCCTGAACTCACCGCGACGTCTGTCGAGAAGTTTCTGATCGAAAAGTTCGACAG
CGTCTCCGACCTGATGCAGCTCTCGGAGGGCGAAGAATCTCGTGCTTTCAGCTTCGATGTAGGAGGGCGT
GGATATGTCCTGCGGGTAAATAGCTGCGCCGATGGTTTCTACAAAGATCGTTATGTTTATCGGCACTTTG
CATCCGCCGCGCTCCCGATTCCGGAAGTGCTTGACATTGGGGAGTTCAGCGAGAGCCTGACCTATTGCAT
CTCCCGCCGTGCACAGGGTGTCACGTTGCAAGACCTGCCTGAAACCGAACTGCCCGCTGTTCTGCAGCCG
GTCGCGGAGGCAATGGATGCCATCGCTGCCGCCGATCTTAGCCAGACGAGCGGGTTCGGCCCATTCGGAC
CGCAAGGAATCGGTCAATACACTACATGGCGTGATTTCATATGCGCGATTGCTGATCCCCATGTGTATCA
CTGGCAAACTGTGATGGACGACACCGTCAGTGCGTCCGTCGCGCAGGCTCTCGATGAGCTGATGCTTTGG
GCCGAGGACTGCCCCGAAGTCCGGCACCTCGTGCACGCGGATTTCGGCTCCAACAATGTCCTGACGGACA
ATGGCCGCATAACAGCGGTCATTGACTGGAGCGAGGCGATGTTCGGGGATTCCCAATACGAGGTCGCCAA
CATCTTCTTCTGGAGGCCGTGGTTGGCTTGTATGGAGCAGCAGACGCGCTACTTCGAGCGGAGGCATCCG
GAGCTTGCAGGATCGCCCCGGCTCCGGGCGTATATGCTCCGCATTGGTCTTGACCAACTCTATCAGAGCT
TGGTTGACGGCAATTTCGATGATGCAGCTTGGGCGCAGGGTCGATGCGACGCAATCGTCCGATCCGGAGC
CGGGACTGTCGGGCGTACACAAATCGCCCGCAGAAGCGCCGCCGTCTGGACCGATGGCTGTGTAGAAGTA
CTCGCCGATAGTGGAAACCGACGCCCCAGCACTCGTCCGAGGGCAAAGGAATAAGCTAGTATGTAAGCCT
AGTCTTAGATAATAAAATCGCTATCCATCGAAGATGGATGTGTGTTGGTTTTTTGTGTGTGTAACGCTAG
GCGCGCCTGGTGTACCGAGAACGATCCTCTCAGTGCGAGTCTCGACGATCCATATCGTTGCTTGGCAGTC
AGCCAGTCGGAATCCAGCTTGGGACCCAGGAAGTCCAATCGTCAGATATTGTACTCAAGCCTGGTCACGG
CAGCGTACCGATCTGTTTAAACCTAGATATTGATAGTCTGATCGGTCAACGTATAATCGAGTCCTAGCTT
TTGCAAACATCTATCAAGAGACAGGATCAGCAGGAGGCTTTCGCATGAGTATTCAACATTTCCGTGTCGC
CCTTATTCCCTTTTTTGCGGCATTTTGCCTTCCTGTTTTTGCTCACCCAGAAACGCTGGTGAAAGTAAAA
GATGCTGAAGATCAGTTGGGTGCGCGAGTGGGTTACATCGAACTGGATCTCAACAGCGGTAAGATCCTTG
AGAGTTTTCGCCCCGAAGAACGCTTTCCAATGATGAGCACTTTTAAAGTTCTGCTATGTGGCGCGGTATT
ATCCCGTATTGACGCCGGGCAAGAGCAACTCGGTCGCCGCATACACTATTCTCAGAATGACTTGGTTGAG
TATTCACCAGTCACAGAAAAGCATCTTACGGATGGCATGACAGTAAGAGAATTATGCAGTGCTGCCATAA
CCATGAGTGATAACACTGCGGCCAACTTACTTCTGACAACGATTGGAGGACCGAAGGAGCTAACCGCTTT
TTTGCACAACATGGGGGATCATGTAACTCGCCTTGATCGTTGGGAACCGGAGCTGAATGAAGCCATACCA
AACGACGAGCGTGACACCACGATGCCTGTAGCAATGGCAACAACCTTGCGTAAACTATTAACTGGCGAAC
TACTTACTCTAGCTTCCCGGCAACAGTTGATAGACTGGATGGAGGCGGATAAAGTTGCAGGACCACTTCT
GCGCTCGGCCCTTCCGGCTGGCTGGTTTATTGCTGATAAATCTGGAGCCGGTGAGCGTGGGTCTCGCGGT
ATCATTGCAGCACTGGGGCCAGATGGTAAGCCCTCCCGTATCGTAGTTATCTACACGACGGGGAGTCAGG
CAACTATGGATGAACGAAATAGACAGATCGCTGAGATAGGTGCCTCACTGATTAAGCATTGGTAACCGAT
TCTAGGTGCATTGGCGCAGAAAAAAATGCCTGATGCGACGCTGCGCGTCTTATACTCCCACATATGCCAG
ATTCAGCAACGGATACGGCTTCCCCAACTTGCCCACTTCCATACGTGTCCTCCTTACCAGAAATTTATCC
TTAAGATCGTTTAAACTCGACTCTGGCTCTATCGAATCTCCGTCGTTTCGAGCTTACGCGAACAGCCGTG
GCGCTCATTTGCTCGTCGGGCATCGAATCTCGTCAGCTATCGTCAGCTTACCTTTTTGGCAGCGATCGCG
GCTCCCGACATCTTGGACCATTAGCTCCACAGGTATCTTCTTCCCTCTAGTGGTCATAACAGCAGCTTCA
GCTACCTCTCAATTCAAAAAACCCCTCAAGACCCGTTTAGAGGCCCCAAGGGGTTATGCTATCAATCGTT
GCGTTACACACACAAAAAACCAACACACATCCATCTTCGATGGATAGCGATTTTATTATCTAACTGCTGA
TCGAGTGTAGCCAGATCTAGTAATCAATTACGGGGTCATTAGTTCATAGCCCATATATGGAGTTCCGCGT
TACATAACTTACGGTAAATGGCCCGCCTGGCTGACCGCCCAACGACCCCCGCCCATTGACGTCAATAATG
ACGTATGTTCCCATAGTAACGCCAATAGGGACTTTCCATTGACGTCAATGGGTGGAGTATTTACGGTAAA
CTGCCCACTTGGCAGTACATCAAGTGTATCATATGCCAAGTACGCCCCCTATTGACGTCAATGACGGTAA
ATGGCCCGCCTGGCATTATGCCCAGTACATGACCTTATGGGACTTTCCTACTTGGCAGTACATCTACGTA
TTAGTCATCGCTATTACCATGCTGATGCGGTTTTGGCAGTACATCAATGGGCGTGGATAGCGGTTTGACT
CACGGGGATTTCCAAGTCTCCACCCCATTGACGTCAATGGGAGTTTGTTTTGGCACCAAAATCAACGGGA
CTTTCCAAAATGTCGTAACAACTCCGCCCCATTGACGCAAATGGGCGGTAGGCGTGTACGGTGGGAGGTC
TATATAAGCAGAGCTGGTTTAGTGAACCGTCAGATCAGATCTTTGTCGATCCTACCATCCACTCGACACA
CCCGCCAGCGGCCGC
